>Addgene plasmid #83743 | MSCV-6NBC-GFP-PGK-Puro-Barcode66 | depositor full sequence | sequence record 159918 | Full Sequence
TGAAAGACCCCACCTGTAGGTTTGGCAAGCTAGCTTAAGTAACGCCATTTTGCAAGGCATGGAAAATACA
TAACTGAGAATAGAGAAGTTCAGATCAAGGTTAGGAACAGAGAGACAGCAGAATATGGGCCAAACAGGAT
ATCTGTGGTAAGCAGTTCCTGCCCCGGCTCAGGGCCAAGAACAGATGGTCCCCAGATGCGGTCCCGCCCT
CAGCAGTTTCTAGAGAACCATCAGATGTTTCCAGGGTGCCCCAAGGACCTGAAATGACCCTGTGCCTTAT
TTGAACTAACCAATCAGTTCGCTTCTCGCTTCTGTTCGCGCGCTTCTGCTCCCCGAGCTCAATAAAAGAG
CCCACAACCCCTCACTCGGCGCGCCAGTCCTCCGATAGACTGCGTCGCCCGGGTACCCGTATTCCCAATA
AAGCCTCTTGCTGTTTGCATCCGAATCGTGGACTCGCTGATCCTTGGGAGGGTCTCCTCAGATTGATTGA
CTGCCCACCTCGGGGGTCTTTCATTTGGAGGTTCCACCGAGATTTGGAGACCCCTGCCCAGGGACCACCG
ACCCCCCCGCCGGGAGGTAAGCTGGCCAGCGGTCGTTTCGTGTCTGTCTCTGTCTTTGTGCGTGTTTGTG
CCGGCATCTAATGTTTGCGCCTGCGTCTGTACTAGTTAGCTAACTAGCTCTGTATCTGGCGGACCCGTGG
TGGAACTGACGAGTTCTGAACACCCGGCCGCAACCCTGGGAGACGTCCCAGGGACTTTGGGGGCCGTTTT
TGTGGCCCGACCTGAGGAAGGGAGTCGATGTGGAATCCGACCCCGTCAGGATATGTGGTTCTGGTAGGAG
ACGAGAACCTAAAACAGTTCCCGCCTCCGTCTGAATTTTTGCTTTCGGTTTGGAACCGAAGCCGCGCGTC
TTGTCTGCTGCAGCGCTGCAGCATCGTTCTGTGTTGTCTCTGTCTGACTGTGTTTCTGTATTTGTCTGAA
AATTAGGGCCAGACTGTTACCACTCCCTTAAGTTTGACCTTAGGTCACTGGAAAGATGTCGAGCGGATCG
CTCACAACCAGTCGGTAGATGTCAAGAAGAGACGTTGGGTTACCTTCTGCTCTGCAGAATGGCCAACCTT
TAACGTCGGATGGCCGCGAGACGGCACCTTTAACCGAGACCTCATCACCCAGGTTAAGATCAAGGTCTTT
TCACCTGGCCCGCATGGACACCCAGACCAGGTCCCCTACATCGTGACCTGGGAAGCCTTGGCTTTTGACC
CCCCTCCCTGGGTCAAGCCCTTTGTACACCCTAAGCCTCCGCCTCCTCTTCCTCCATCCGCCCCGTCTCT
CCCCCTTGAACCTCCTCGTTCGACCCCGCCTCGATCCTCCCTTTATCCAGCCCTCACTCCTTCTCTAGGC
GCCGGAATTAGATCCGAATAGCCACCATGGTGAGCAAGGGCGAGGAGCTGTTCACCGGGGTGGTGCCCAT
CCTGGTCGAGCTGGACGGCGACGTAAACGGCCACAAGTTCAGCGTGTCCGGCGAGGGCGAGGGCGATGCC
ACCTACGGCAAGCTGACCCTGAAGTTCATCTGCACCACCGGCAAGCTGCCCGTGCCCTGGCCCACCCTCG
TGACCACCCTGACCTACGGCGTGCAGTGCTTCAGCCGCTACCCCGACCACATGAAGCAGCACGACTTCTT
CAAGTCCGCCATGCCCGAAGGCTACGTCCAGGAGCGCACCATCTTCTTCAAGGACGACGGCAACTACAAG
ACCCGCGCCGAGGTGAAGTTCGAGGGCGACACCCTGGTGAACCGCATCGAGCTGAAGGGCATCGACTTCA
AGGAGGACGGCAACATCCTGGGGCACAAGCTGGAGTACAACTACAACAGCCACAACGTCTATATCATGGC
CGACAAGCAGAAGAACGGCATCAAGGTGAACTTCAAGATCCGCCACAACATCGAGGACGGCAGCGTGCAG
CTCGCCGACCACTACCAGCAGAACACCCCCATCGGCGACGGCCCCGTGCTGCTGCCCGACAACCACTACC
TGAGCACCCAGTCCGCCCTGAGCAAAGACCCCAACGAGAAGCGCGATCACATGGTCCTGCTGGAGTTCGT
GACCGCCGCCGGGATCACTCTCGGCATGGACGAGCTGTACAAGTAGCGGAGAATTCTACCGGGTAGGGGA
GGCGCTTTTCCCAAGGCAGTCTGGAGCATGCGCTTTAGCAGCCCCGCTGGGCACTTGGCGCTACACAAGT
GGCCTCTGGCCTCGCACACATTCCACATCCACCGGTAGGCGCCAACCGGCTCCGTTCTTTGGTGGCCCCT
TCGCGCCACCTTCTACTCCTCCCCTAGTCAGGAAGTTCCCCCCCGCCCCGCAGCTCGCGTCGTGCAGGAC
GTGACAAATGGAAGTAGCACGTCTCACTAGTCTCGTGCAGATGGACAGCACCGCTGAGCAATGGAAGCGG
GTAGGCCTTTGGGGCAGCGGCCAATAGCAGCTTTGCTCCTTCGCTTTCTGGGCTCAGAGGCTGGGAAGGG
GTGGGTCCGGGGGCGGGCTCAGGGGCGGGCTCAGGGGCGGGGCGGGCGCCCGAAGGTCCTCCGGAGGCCC
GGCATTCTGCACGCTTCAAAAGCGCACGTCTGCCGCGCTGTTCTCCTCTTCCTCATCTCCGGGCCTTTCG
ACCTGCAGCCCAAGCTTACCATGACCGAGTACAAGCCCACGGTGCGCCTCGCCACCCGCGACGACGTCCC
CAGGGCCGTACGCACCCTCGCCGCCGCGTTCGCCGACTACCCCGCCACGCGCCACACCGTCGATCCGGAC
CGCCACATCGAGCGGGTCACCGAGCTGCAAGAACTCTTCCTCACGCGCGTCGGGCTCGACATCGGCAAGG
TGTGGGTCGCGGACGACGGCGCCGCGGTGGCGGTCTGGACCACGCCGGAGAGCGTCGAAGCGGGGGCGGT
GTTCGCCGAGATCGGCCCGCGCATGGCCGAGTTGAGCGGTTCCCGGCTGGCCGCGCAGCAACAGATGGAA
GGCCTCCTGGCGCCGCACCGGCCCAAGGAGCCCGCGTGGTTCCTGGCCACCGTCGGCGTCTCGCCCGACC
ACCAGGGCAAGGGTCTGGGCAGCGCCGTCGTGCTCCCCGGAGTGGAGGCGGCCGAGCGCGCCGGGGTGCC
CGCCTTCCTGGAGACCTCCGCGCCCCGCAACCTCCCCTTCTACGAGCGGCTCGGCTTCACCGTCACCGCC
GACGTCGAGGTGCCCGAAGGACCGCGCACCTGGTGCATGACCCGCAAGCCCGGTGCCTGACGCCCGCCCC
ACGACCCGCAGCGCCCGACCGAAAGGAGCGCACGACCCCATGCATCGATAAAATAAAAGATTTTATTTAG
TCTCCAGAAAAAGGGGGGAATGAAAGACCCCACCTGTAGGTTTGGCAAGCTAGCTTAAGTAACGCCATTT
TGCAAGGCATGGAAAATACATAACTGAGAATAGAGAAGTTCAGATCAAGGTTAGGAACAGAGAGACAGCA
GAATATGGGCCAAACAGGATATCTGTGGTAAGCAGTTCCTGCCCCGGCTCAGGGCCAAGAACAGATGGTC
CCCAGATGCGGTCCCGCCCTCAGCAGTTTCTAGAGAACCATCAGATGTTTCCAGGGTGCCCCAAGGACCT
GAAATGACCCTGTGCCTTATTTGAACTAACCAATCAGTTCGCTTCTCGCTTCTGTTCGCGCGCTTCTGCT
CCCCGAGCTCAATAAAAGAGCCCACAACCCCTCACTCGGCGCGCCAGTCCTCCGATAGACTGCGTCGCCC
GGGTACCCGTGTATCCAATAAACCCTCTTGCAGTTGCATCCGACTTGTGGTCTCGCTGTTCCTTGGGAGG
GTCTCCTCTGAGTGATTGACTACCCGTCAGCGGGGGTCTTTCATGGGTAACAGTTTCTTGAAGTTGGAGA
ACAACATTCTGAGGGTAGGAGTCGAATATTAAGTAATCCTGACTCAATTAGCCACTGTTTTGAATCCACA
TACTCCAATACTCCTGAAATAGTTCATTATGGACAGCGCAGAAGAGCTGGGGAGAATTAATTCGTAATCA
TGGTCATAGCTGTTTCCTGTGTGAAATTGTTATCCGCTCACAATTCCACACAACATACGAGCCGGAAGCA
TAAAGTGTAAAGCCTGGGGTGCCTAATGAGTGAGCTAACTCACATTAATTGCGTTGCGCTCACTGCCCGC
TTTCCAGTCGGGAAACCTGTCGTGCCAGCTGCATTAATGAATCGGCCAACGCGCGGGGAGAGGCGGTTTG
CGTATTGGGCGCTCTTCCGCTTCCTCGCTCACTGACTCGCTGCGCTCGGTCGTTCGGCTGCGGCGAGCGG
TATCAGCTCACTCAAAGGCGGTAATACGGTTATCCACAGAATCAGGGGATAACGCAGGAAAGAACATGTG
AGCAAAAGGCCAGCAAAAGGCCAGGAACCGTAAAAAGGCCGCGTTGCTGGCGTTTTTCCATAGGCTCCGC
CCCCCTGACGAGCATCACAAAAATCGACGCTCAAGTCAGAGGTGGCGAAACCCGACAGGACTATAAAGAT
ACCAGGCGTTTCCCCCTGGAAGCTCCCTCGTGCGCTCTCCTGTTCCGACCCTGCCGCTTACCGGATACCT
GTCCGCCTTTCTCCCTTCGGGAAGCGTGGCGCTTTCTCATAGCTCACGCTGTAGGTATCTCAGTTCGGTG
TAGGTCGTTCGCTCCAAGCTGGGCTGTGTGCACGAACCCCCCGTTCAGCCCGACCGCTGCGCCTTATCCG
GTAACTATCGTCTTGAGTCCAACCCGGTAAGACACGACTTATCGCCACTGGCAGCAGCCACTGGTAACAG
GATTAGCAGAGCGAGGTATGTAGGCGGTGCTACAGAGTTCTTGAAGTGGTGGCCTAACTACGGCTACACT
AGAAGGACAGTATTTGGTATCTGCGCTCTGCTGAAGCCAGTTACCTTCGGAAAAAGAGTTGGTAGCTCTT
GATCCGGCAAACAAACCACCGCTGGTAGCGGTGGTTTTTTTGTTTGCAAGCAGCAGATTACGCGCAGAAA
AAAAGGATCTCAAGAAGATCCTTTGATCTTTTCTACGGGGTCTGACGCTCAGTGGAACGAAAACTCACGT
TAAGGGATTTTGGTCATGAGATTATCAAAAAGGATCTTCACCTAGATCCTTTTAAATTAAAAATGAAGTT
TTAAATCAATCTAAAGTATATATGAGTAAACTTGGTCTGACAGTTACCAATGCTTAATCAGTGAGGCACC
TATCTCAGCGATCTGTCTATTTCGTTCATCCATAGTTGCCTGACTCCCCGTCGTGTAGATAACTACGATA
CGGGAGGGCTTACCATCTGGCCCCAGTGCTGCAATGATACCGCGAGACCCACGCTCACCGGCTCCAGATT
TATCAGCAATAAACCAGCCAGCCGGAAGGGCCGAGCGCAGAAGTGGTCCTGCAACTTTATCCGCCTCCAT
CCAGTCTATTAATTGTTGCCGGGAAGCTAGAGTAAGTAGTTCGCCAGTTAATAGTTTGCGCAACGTTGTT
GCCATTGCTACAGGCATCGTGGTGTCACGCTCGTCGTTTGGTATGGCTTCATTCAGCTCCGGTTCCCAAC
GATCAAGGCGAGTTACATGATCCCCCATGTTGTGCAAAAAAGCGGTTAGCTCCTTCGGTCCTCCGATCGT
TGTCAGAAGTAAGTTGGCCGCAGTGTTATCACTCATGGTTATGGCAGCACTGCATAATTCTCTTACTGTC
ATGCCATCCGTAAGATGCTTTTCTGTGACTGGTGAGTACTCAACCAAGTCATTCTGAGAATAGTGTATGC
GGCGACCGAGTTGCTCTTGCCCGGCGTCAATACGGGATAATACCGCGCCACATAGCAGAACTTTAAAAGT
GCTCATCATTGGAAAACGTTCTTCGGGGCGAAAACTCTCAAGGATCTTACCGCTGTTGAGATCCAGTTCG
ATGTAACCCACTCGTGCACCCAACTGATCTTCAGCATCTTTTACTTTCACCAGCGTTTCTGGGTGAGCAA
AAACAGGAAGGCAAAATGCCGCAAAAAAGGGAATAAGGGCGACACGGAAATGTTGAATACTCATACTCTT
CCTTTTTCAATATTATTGAAGCATTTATCAGGGTTATTGTCTCATGAGCGGATACATATTTGAATGTATT
TAGAAAAATAAACAAATAGGGGTTCCGCGCACATTTCCCCGAAAAGTGCCACCTGACGTCTAAGAAACCA
TTATTATCATGACATTAACCTATAAAAATAGGCGTATCACGAGGCCCTTTCGTCTCGCGCGTTTCGGTGA
TGACGGTGAAAACCTCTGACACATGCAGCTCCCGGAGACGGTCACAGCTTGTCTGTAAGCGGATGCCGGG
AGCAGACAAGCCCGTCAGGGCGCGTCAGCGGGTGTTGGCGGGTGTCGGGGCTGGCTTAACTATGCGGCAT
CAGAGCAGATTGTACTGAGAGTGCACCATATGCGGTGTGAAATACCGCACAGATGCGTAAGGAGAAAATA
CCGCATCAGGCGCCATTCGCCATTCAGGCTGCGCAACTGTTGGGAAGGGCGATCGGTGCGGGCCTCTTCG
CTATTACGCCAGCTGGCGAAAGGGGGATGTGCTGCAAGGCGATTAAGTTGGGTAACGCCAGGGTTTTCCC
AGTCACGACGTTGTAAAACGACGGCGCAAGGAATGGTGCATGCAAGGAGATGGCGCCCAACAGTCCCCCG
GCCACGGGGCCTGCCACCATACCCACGCCGAAACAAGCGCTCATGAGCCCGAAGTGGCGAGCCCGATCTT
CCCCATCGGTGATGTCGGCGATATAGGCGCCAGCAACCGCACCTGTGGCGCCGGTGATGCCGGCCACGAT
GCGTCCGGCGTAGAGGCGATTAGTCCAATTTGTTAAAGACAGGATATCAGTGGTCCAGGCTCTAGTTTTG
ACTCAACAATATCACCAGCTGAAGCCTATAGAGTACGAGCCATAGATAAAATAAAAGATTTTATTTAGTC
TCCAGAAAAAGGGGGGAA
Features (pLannotate 1.2.2; 19 found; start..end, strand, type, name):
    579..920     +  misc_feature   MESV Ψ: packaging signal of murine embryonic stem cell virus
    987..1403    +  CDS            gag (truncated): truncated Moloney murine leukemia virus (MMLV) gag gene lacking the start codon
   1427..2143    +  CDS            EGFP: EGFP is a basic (constitutively fluorescent) green fluorescent protein published in 1996, derived from Aequorea victoria. It is reported to be a rapidly-maturing weak dimer with moderate acid sensitivity.
   2161..2660    +  promoter       PGK promoter: mouse phosphoglycerate kinase 1 promoter
   2681..3280    +  CDS            PuroR: puromycin N-acetyltransferase; pac from Streptomyces alboniger; confers resistance to puromycin
   3380..3894    +  LTR            3' LTR: 3' long terminal repeat from murine embryonic stem cell virus
   4087..4103    -  protein_bind   lac operator: The lac repressor binds to the lac operator to inhibit transcription in E. coli. This inhibition can be relieved by adding lactose or isopropyl-β-D-thiogalactopyranoside (IPTG). lac repressor encoded by lacI
   4111..4141    -  promoter       lac promoter: promoter for the E. coli lac operon
   4156..4177    -  protein_bind   CAP binding site: CAP binding activates transcription in the presence of cAMP. E. coli catabolite activator protein
   4190..4282    -  CDS            lacI (fragment): lac repressor; lacI; The lac repressor binds to the lac operator to inhibit transcription in E. coli. This inhibition can be relieved by adding lactose or isopropyl-β-D-thiogalactopyranoside (IPTG).
   4465..5053    -  rep_origin     ori: high-copy-number ColE1/pMB1/pBR322/pUC origin of replication
   5224..6084    -  CDS            AmpR: β-lactamase; bla; confers resistance to ampicillin, carbenicillin, and related antibiotics
   6085..6189    -  promoter       AmpR promoter: bla
   6284..6319    +  CDS            rop (fragment): Rop protein, which maintains plasmids at low copy number; rop
   6421..6520    +  misc_feature   bom (fragment): basis of mobility region from pBR322
   6526..6675    -  CDS            lacZα (fragment): LacZα fragment of β-galactosidase; lacZ fragment
   6675..6876    -  CDS            TcR (fragment): tetracycline efflux protein; tet; confers resistance to tetracycline
   6877..6975    +  CDS            env (fragment): murine leukemia virus gPr80 envelope polyprotein precursor; env; proteolytically cleaved into gp70SU and p15TM subunits
   7017..515     +  LTR            5' LTR (across the origin): 5' long terminal repeat from murine embryonic stem cell virus
