[The description below was written by a language model from this plasmid's Addgene catalogue record and pLannotate feature annotations shown in this document.]
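Description:
MSCV-6NBC-GFP-PGK-Puro-Barcode66 is a gammaretroviral transfer plasmid built on the murine stem cell virus (MSCV) backbone, one member of a set of vectors that each carry a distinct synthetic six-nucleotide barcode, here number 66. In bacteria it is maintained by a high-copy ColE1/pUC-type origin and selected with ampicillin through the β-lactamase gene. The short lacI, lacZα, rop, bom, tetracycline-resistance and env fragments in the annotation are non-functional remnants of earlier cloning vectors.

The proviral region is bounded by the 5′ and 3′ long terminal repeats of murine embryonic stem cell virus. Downstream of the 5′ LTR lie the Ψ packaging signal and a truncated gag segment lacking its start codon, which together promote efficient encapsidation of the genomic RNA when gag, pol and env are supplied in trans by a packaging system. EGFP follows directly and has no annotated promoter of its own, so it is presumably expressed from the LTR. An internal mouse PGK promoter then drives puromycin N-acetyltransferase, so transduced mammalian cells are both fluorescent and puromycin selectable. The barcode was inserted by restriction cloning between a BglII site, destroyed in the process, and a retained EcoRI site. It is too short to be picked up as a feature, and its exact position is not annotated in the table.

Because the provirus integrates stably, the barcode becomes a heritable genomic tag. The stated purpose is to generate barcoded cell line variants, and the associated work describes an in vivo multiplexed small-molecule screening platform, consistent with pooling differently barcoded populations and distinguishing them later by barcode sequencing.
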