Addgene plasmid #83743: MSCV-6NBC-GFP-PGK-Puro-Barcode66
Purpose: individual 6N barcode to make barcoded cell line variants
Depositing lab: Monte Winslow. Depositing organization: Stanford University. Publication: An in vivo multiplexed small-molecule screening platform. Gruner BM, Schulze CJ, Yang D, Ogasawara D, Dix MM, Rogers ZN, Chuang CH, McFarland CD, Chiou SH, Brown JM, Cravatt BF, Bogyo M, Winslow MM. Nat Methods. 2016 Sep 12. doi: 10.1038/nmeth.3992. PubMed 27617390.
Backbone
  Vector backbone: MSCV
  Vector type: Retroviral
  Selectable markers: Puromycin
Growth in bacteria
  Bacterial resistance: Ampicillin, 100 μg/mL
  Growth temperature: 37°C
  Growth strain: DH5alpha
  Copy number: High Copy
Gene/Insert
  Gene/Insert name: Barcode66
  Species: Synthetic
  Cloning method: Restriction Enzyme; 5′ cloning site BglII (destroyed during cloning); 3′ cloning site EcoRI (not destroyed)
  Sequencing primers: 5′ CCCTTGAACCTCCTCGTTCGACC
Terms and licenses: Academic/Nonprofit Terms; Industry Terms: Not Available to Industry
How to cite: MSCV-6NBC-GFP-PGK-Puro-Barcode66 was a gift from Monte Winslow (Addgene plasmid # 83743 ; http://n2t.net/addgene:83743 ; RRID:Addgene_83743)
