>Addgene plasmid #83743 | MSCV-6NBC-GFP-PGK-Puro-Barcode66 | addgene partial sequence | sequence record 165470 | pLXSN5 5'-CCCTTGAACCTCCTCGTTCGACC-3'
CAGCCCTCACTCCTTCTCTAGGCGCCGGAATTAGATCCGAATAGCCACCATGGTGAGCAAGGGCGAGGAG
CTGTTCACCGGGGTGGTGCCCATCCTGGTCGAGCTGGACGGCGACGTAAACGGCCACAAGTTCAGCGTGT
CCGGCGAGGGCGAGGGCGATGCCACCTACGGCAAGCTGACCCTGAAGTTCATCTGCACCACCGGCAAGCT
GCCCGTGCCCTGGCCCACCCTCGTGACCACCCTGACCTACGGCGTGCAGTGCTTCAGCCGCTACCCCGAC
CACATGAAGCAGCACGACTTCTTCAAGTCCGCCATGCCCGAAGGCTACGTCCAGGAGCGCACCATCTTCT
TCAAGGACGACGGCAACTACAAGACCCGCGCCGAGGTGAAGTTCGAGGGCGACACCCTGGTGAACCGCAT
CGAGCTGAAGGGCATCGACTTCAAGGAGGACGGCAACATCCTGGGGCACAAGCTGGAGTACAACTACAAC
AGCCACAACGTCTATATCATGGCCGACAAGCAGAAGAACGGCATCAAGGTGAACTTCAAGATCCGCCACA
ACATCGAGGACGGCAGCGTGCAGCTCGCCGACCACTACCAGCAGAACACCCCCATCGGCGACGGCCCCGT
GCTGCTGCCCGACAACCACTACCTGAGCACCCAGTCCGCCCTGAGCAAAGACCCCAACGAGAAGCGCGAT
CACATGGTCCTGCTGGAGTTCGTGACCGCCGCCGGGATCACTCTCGGCATGGACGAGCTGTACAAGTAGC
GGAGAATTCTACCGGGTAGGGGAGGCGCTTTTCCCAAGGCAGTCTGGAGCATGCGCTTTAG
